Addgene plasmid #184264: pcDNA FZD5_4CRDlinker
Purpose: Expresses FLAG tagged FZD5 swapped with FZD4 CRDlinker domain
Depositing lab: Hee-Jung Choi. Depositing organization: Seoul National University. Publication: Functional role of the Frizzled linker domain in the Wnt signaling pathway. Ko SB, Mihara E, Park Y, Roh K, Kang C, Takagi J, Bang I, Choi HJ. Commun Biol. 2022 May 5;5(1):421. doi: 10.1038/s42003-022-03370-4. PubMed 35513706.
Backbone
  Vector backbone: pcDNA3.1 mychis
  Vector type: Mammalian Expression
Growth in bacteria
  Bacterial resistance: Ampicillin, 100 μg/mL
  Growth temperature: 37°C
  Growth strain: DH5alpha
  Copy number: High Copy
Gene/Insert
  Gene/Insert name: FZD5_4CRDlinker
  Species: H. sapiens (human)
  Mutation: Replaced FZD5 aa27-221 with FZD4 aa41-203
  Entrez Gene: FZD5 (a.k.a. C2orf31, HFZ5)
  Tag / fusion protein: FLAG (N terminal on insert)
  Cloning method: Restriction Enzyme; 5′ cloning site unknown (unknown if destroyed)
  Sequencing primers: 5′ CMV-F; 3′ BGH-R
Terms and licenses: Academic/Nonprofit Terms; Industry Terms: Not Available to Industry
How to cite: pcDNA FZD5_4CRDlinker was a gift from Hee-Jung Choi (Addgene plasmid # 184264 ; http://n2t.net/addgene:184264 ; RRID:Addgene_184264)
