[The description below was written by a language model from this plasmid's Addgene catalogue record and pLannotate feature annotations shown in this document.]
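Description:
pcDNA FZD5_4CRDlinker is a mammalian expression plasmid built on a pcDNA3.1 myc-His backbone that encodes a chimeric human Frizzled receptor. The insert is FZD5 in which residues 27–221, covering the extracellular cysteine-rich domain (CRD) and the linker that connects it to the transmembrane core, have been replaced with residues 41–203 of FZD4. A FLAG epitope is recorded at the N-terminal end of the insert, which allows antibody detection of the receptor. Transcription is driven by the CMV immediate-early enhancer and promoter, with a T7 promoter just upstream of the coding region, and is terminated by the bovine growth hormone polyadenylation signal.

The annotated sequence also shows an EYFP-like fragment directly downstream of the Frizzled coding region and ahead of the bGH signal. The catalogue entry does not mention this; it suggests a C-terminal yellow fluorescent protein-family fusion, but the record does not confirm that it is in frame or which variant it is. The FLAG tag and the FZD4-derived segment are not separately annotated, and the short HIV-1 LTR, ble, lacI and bom fragments appear to be minor annotation matches in backbone sequence.

In bacteria the plasmid replicates from a high-copy ColE1/pUC-type origin and is selected with ampicillin through the β-lactamase gene; an f1 origin is also present. An SV40 early promoter driving the neomycin phosphotransferase gene, followed by an SV40 polyadenylation signal, provides a marker for G418 selection of stably transfected mammalian cells. The construct belongs to a domain-swap study of how the Frizzled linker region contributes to Wnt signaling, where it serves to compare the FZD4 CRD-linker with the native FZD5 region.
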