Features (pLannotate 1.2.2; 21 found; start..end, strand, type, name):
    125..454     +  promoter       SV40 promoter: SV40 enhancer and early promoter
    521..1312    +  CDS            neo: KKA2_KLEPN - Also known as kan, nptII. Experimental evidence at protein level: Swiss-Prot protein existence level 1. Resistance to kanamycin, neomycin, paromomycin, ribostamycin, butirosin and gentamicin B. From Klebsiella pneumoniae.
   1338..1496    +  CDS            ble (fragment): BLE_KLEPN - Experimental evidence at protein level: Swiss-Prot protein existence level 1. Binding protein with a strong affinity to the bleomycin family of antibiotics. Binds to CL990; an antimitotic-antibiotic compound. From Klebsiella pneumoniae.
   1491..1612    +  polyA_signal   SV40 poly(A) signal: SV40 polyadenylation signal
   1685..1701    -  protein_bind   lac operator: The lac repressor binds to the lac operator to inhibit transcription in E. coli. This inhibition can be relieved by adding lactose or isopropyl-β-D-thiogalactopyranoside (IPTG). lac repressor encoded by lacI
   1709..1739    -  promoter       lac promoter: promoter for the E. coli lac operon
   1754..1775    -  protein_bind   CAP binding site: CAP binding activates transcription in the presence of cAMP. E. coli catabolite activator protein
   1788..1880    -  CDS            lacI (fragment): lac repressor; lacI; The lac repressor binds to the lac operator to inhibit transcription in E. coli. This inhibition can be relieved by adding lactose or isopropyl-β-D-thiogalactopyranoside (IPTG).
   2063..2651    -  rep_origin     ori: high-copy-number ColE1/pMB1/pBR322/pUC origin of replication
   2822..3682    -  CDS            AmpR: β-lactamase; bla; confers resistance to ampicillin, carbenicillin, and related antibiotics
   3683..3787    -  promoter       AmpR promoter: bla
   3846..3898    -  misc_feature   bom (fragment): basis of mobility region from pBR322
   4053..4432    +  enhancer       CMV enhancer: human cytomegalovirus immediate early enhancer
   4433..4636    +  promoter       CMV promoter: human cytomegalovirus (CMV) immediate early promoter
   4632..4665    +  LTR            5' LTR (truncated) (fragment): truncated 5' long terminal repeat (LTR) from HIV-1
   4681..4699    +  promoter       T7 promoter: promoter for bacteriophage T7 RNA polymerase
   4730..6394    +  CDS            FZD5 (fragment): FZD5_HUMAN - Also known as C2orf31. Experimental evidence at protein level: Swiss-Prot protein existence level 1. Receptor for Wnt proteins (PubMed:9054360, PubMed:10097073, PubMed:20530549). Can activate WNT2, WNT10B, WNT5A, but not WNT2B or WNT4 (in vitro); the in vivo situation may be different since not all of these are known to be coexpressed (By similarity). In neurons, activation of WNT7A promotes formation of synapses (PubMed:20530549). Functions in the canonical Wnt/beta-catenin signaling pathway. The canonical Wnt/beta-catenin signaling pathway leads to the activation of disheveled p
   6419..7136    +  CDS            EYFP (fragment): enhanced YFP mammalian codon-optimized
   7242..7466    +  polyA_signal   bGH poly(A) signal: bovine growth hormone polyadenylation signal
   7470..7491    +  promoter       SV40 promoter (fragment): SV40 enhancer and early promoter
   7512..111     +  rep_origin     f1 ori (across the origin) (sequence partly withheld): f1 bacteriophage origin of replication; arrow indicates direction of (+) strand synthesis
>Addgene plasmid #184264 | pcDNA FZD5_4CRDlinker | addgene full sequence | sequence record 360351 | Addgene NGS Result
GAACAACACTCAACCCTATCTCGGTCTATTCTTTTGATTTATAAGGGATTTTGCCGATTTCGGCCTATTG
GTTAAAAAATGAGCTGATTTAACAAAAATTTAACGCGAATTAATTCTGTGGAATGTGTGTCAGTTAGGGT
GTGGAAAGTCCCCAGGCTCCCCAGCAGGCAGAAGTATGCAAAGCATGCATCTCAATTAGTCAGCAACCAG
GTGTGGAAAGTCCCCAGGCTCCCCAGCAGGCAGAAGTATGCAAAGCATGCATCTCAATTAGTCAGCAACC
ATAGTCCCGCCCCTAACTCCGCCCATCCCGCCCCTAACTCCGCCCAGTTCCGCCCATTCTCCGCCCCATG
GCTGACTAATTTTTTTTATTTATGCAGAGGCCGAGGCCGCCTCTGCCTCTGAGCTATTCCAGAAGTAGTG
AGGAGGCTTTTTTGGAGGCCTAGGCTTTTGCAAAAAGCTCCCGGGAGCTTGTATATCCATTTTCGGATCT
GATCAAGAGACAGGATGAGGATCGTTTCGCATGATTGAACAAGATGGATTGCACGCAGGTTCTCCGGCCG
CTTGGGTGGAGAGGCTATTCGGCTATGACTGGGCACAACAGACAATCGGCTGCTCTGATGCCGCCGTGTT
CCGGCTGTCAGCGCAGGGGCGCCCGGTTCTTTTTGTCAAGACCGACCTGTCCGGTGCCCTGAATGAACTG
CAGGACGAGGCAGCGCGGCTATCGTGGCTGGCCACGACGGGCGTTCCTTGCGCAGCTGTGCTCGACGTTG
TCACTGAAGCGGGAAGGGACTGGCTGCTATTGGGCGAAGTGCCGGGGCAGGATCTCCTGTCATCTCACCT
TGCTCCTGCCGAGAAAGTATCCATCATGGCTGATGCAATGCGGCGGCTGCATACGCTTGATCCGGCTACC
TGCCCATTCGACCACCAAGCGAAACATCGCATCGAGCGAGCACGTACTCGGATGGAAGCCGGTCTTGTCG
ATCAGGATGATCTGGACGAAGAGCATCAGGGGCTCGCGCCAGCCGAACTGTTCGCCAGGCTCAAGGCGCG
CATGCCCGACGGCGAGGATCTCGTCGTGACCCATGGCGATGCCTGCTTGCCGAATATCATGGTGGAAAAT
GGCCGCTTTTCTGGATTCATCGACTGTGGCCGGCTGGGTGTGGCGGACCGCTATCAGGACATAGCGTTGG
CTACCCGTGATATTGCTGAAGAGCTTGGCGGCGAATGGGCTGACCGCTTCCTCGTGCTTTACGGTATCGC
CGCTCCCGATTCGCAGCGCATCGCCTTCTATCGCCTTCTTGACGAGTTCTTCTGAGCGGGACTCTGGGGT
TCGCGAAATGACCGACCAAGCGACGCCCAACCTGCCATCACGAGATTTCGATTCCACCGCCGCCTTCTAT
GAAAGGTTGGGCTTCGGAATCGTTTTCCGGGACGCCGGCTGGATGATCCTCCAGCGCGGGGATCTCATGC
TGGAGTTCTTCGCCCACCCCAACTTGTTTATTGCAGCTTATAATGGTTACAAATAAAGCAATAGCATCAC
AAATTTCACAAATAAAGCATTTTTTTCACTGCATTCTAGTTGTGGTTTGTCCAAACTCATCAATGTATCT
TATCATGTCTGTATACCGTCGACCTCTAGCTAGAGCTTGGCGTAATCATGGTCATAGCTGTTTCCTGTGT
GAAATTGTTATCCGCTCACAATTCCACACAACATACGAGCCGGAAGCATAAAGTGTAAAGCCTGGGGTGC
CTAATGAGTGAGCTAACTCACATTAATTGCGTTGCGCTCACTGCCCGCTTTCCAGTCGGGAAACCTGTCG
TGCCAGCTGCATTAATGAATCGGCCAACGCGCGGGGAGAGGCGGTTTGCGTATTGGGCGCTCTTCCGCTT
CCTCGCTCACTGACTCGCTGCGCTCGGTCGTTCGGCTGCGGCGAGCGGTATCAGCTCACTCAAAGGCGGT
AATACGGTTATCCACAGAATCAGGGGATAACGCAGGAAAGAACATGTGAGCAAAAGGCCAGCAAAAGGCC
AGGAACCGTAAAAAGGCCGCGTTGCTGGCGTTTTTCCATAGGCTCCGCCCCCCTGACGAGCATCACAAAA
ATCGACGCTCAAGTCAGAGGTGGCGAAACCCGACAGGACTATAAAGATACCAGGCGTTTCCCCCTGGAAG
CTCCCTCGTGCGCTCTCCTGTTCCGACCCTGCCGCTTACCGGATACCTGTCCGCCTTTCTCCCTTCGGGA
AGCGTGGCGCTTTCTCATAGCTCACGCTGTAGGTATCTCAGTTCGGTGTAGGTCGTTCGCTCCAAGCTGG
GCTGTGTGCACGAACCCCCCGTTCAGCCCGACCGCTGCGCCTTATCCGGTAACTATCGTCTTGAGTCCAA
CCCGGTAAGACACGACTTATCGCCACTGGCAGCAGCCACTGGTAACAGGATTAGCAGAGCGAGGTATGTA
GGCGGTGCTACAGAGTTCTTGAAGTGGTGGCCTAACTACGGCTACACTAGAAGAACAGTATTTGGTATCT
GCGCTCTGCTGAAGCCAGTTACCTTCGGAAAAAGAGTTGGTAGCTCTTGATCCGGCAAACAAACCACCGC
TGGTAGCGGTGGTTTTTTTGTTTGCAAGCAGCAGATTACGCGCAGAAAAAAAGGATCTCAAGAAGATCCT
TTGATCTTTTCTACGGGGTCTGACGCTCAGTGGAACGAAAACTCACGTTAAGGGATTTTGGTCATGAGAT
TATCAAAAAGGATCTTCACCTAGATCCTTTTAAATTAAAAATGAAGTTTTAAATCAATCTAAAGTATATA
TGAGTAAACTTGGTCTGACAGTTACCAATGCTTAATCAGTGAGGCACCTATCTCAGCGATCTGTCTATTT
CGTTCATCCATAGTTGCCTGACTCCCCGTCGTGTAGATAACTACGATACGGGAGGGCTTACCATCTGGCC
CCAGTGCTGCAATGATACCGCGAGACCCACGCTCACCGGCTCCAGATTTATCAGCAATAAACCAGCCAGC
CGGAAGGGCCGAGCGCAGAAGTGGTCCTGCAACTTTATCCGCCTCCATCCAGTCTATTAATTGTTGCCGG
GAAGCTAGAGTAAGTAGTTCGCCAGTTAATAGTTTGCGCAACGTTGTTGCCATTGCTACAGGCATCGTGG
TGTCACGCTCGTCGTTTGGTATGGCTTCATTCAGCTCCGGTTCCCAACGATCAAGGCGAGTTACATGATC
CCCCATGTTGTGCAAAAAAGCGGTTAGCTCCTTCGGTCCTCCGATCGTTGTCAGAAGTAAGTTGGCCGCA
GTGTTATCACTCATGGTTATGGCAGCACTGCATAATTCTCTTACTGTCATGCCATCCGTAAGATGCTTTT
CTGTGACTGGTGAGTACTCAACCAAGTCATTCTGAGAATAGTGTATGCGGCGACCGAGTTGCTCTTGCCC
GGCGTCAATACGGGATAATACCGCGCCACATAGCAGAACTTTAAAAGTGCTCATCATTGGAAAACGTTCT
TCGGGGCGAAAACTCTCAAGGATCTTACCGCTGTTGAGATCCAGTTCGATGTAACCCACTCGTGCACCCA
ACTGATCTTCAGCATCTTTTACTTTCACCAGCGTTTCTGGGTGAGCAAAAACAGGAAGGCAAAATGCCGC
AAAAAAGGGAATAAGGGCGACACGGAAATGTTGAATACTCATACTCTTCCTTTTTCAATATTATTGAAGC
ATTTATCAGGGTTATTGTCTCATGAGCGGATACATATTTGAATGTATTTAGAAAAATAAACAAATAGGGG
TTCCGCGCACATTTCCCCGAAAAGTGCCACCTGACGTCGACGGATCGGGAGATCTCCCGATCCCCTATGG
TGCACTCTCAGTACAATCTGCTCTGATGCCGCATAGTTAAGCCAGTATCTGCTCCCTGCTTGTGTGTTGG
AGGTCGCTGAGTAGTGCGCGAGCAAAATTTAAGCTACAACAAGGCAAGGCTTGACCGACAATTGCATGAA
GAATCTGCTTAGGGTTAGGCGTTTTGCGCTGCTTCGCGATGTACGGGCCAGATATACGCGTTGACATTGA
TTATTGACTAGTTATTAATAGTAATCAATTACGGGGTCATTAGTTCATAGCCCATATATGGAGTTCCGCG
TTACATAACTTACGGTAAATGGCCCGCCTGGCTGACCGCCCAACGACCCCCGCCCATTGACGTCAATAAT
GACGTATGTTCCCATAGTAACGCCAATAGGGACTTTCCATTGACGTCAATGGGTGGAGTATTTACGGTAA
ACTGCCCACTTGGCAGTACATCAAGTGTATCATATGCCAAGTACGCCCCCTATTGACGTCAATGACGGTA
AATGGCCCGCCTGGCATTATGCCCAGTACATGACCTTATGGGACTTTCCTACTTGGCAGTACATCTACGT
ATTAGTCATCGCTATTACCATGGTGATGCGGTTTTGGCAGTACATCAATGGGCGTGGATAGCGGTTTGAC
TCACGGGGATTTCCAAGTCTCCACCCCATTGACGTCAATGGGAGTTTGTTTTGGCACCAAAATCAACGGG
ACTTTCCAAAATGTCGTAACAACTCCGCCCCATTGACGCAAATGGGCGGTAGGCGTGTACGGTGGGAGGT
CTATATAAGCAGAGCTCTCTGGCTAACTAGAGAACCCACTGCTTACTGGCTTATCGAAATTAATACGACT
CACTATAGGGAGACCCAAGCTGGCTAGTTAAGCTTGGTACCAATGTCTGCACTTCTGATCCTAGCTCTTG
TTGGAGCTGCAGTTGCTGACTACAAAGACGATGACGACAAGCTTGCGGCCGCAGAGGAGCGGCGCTGCGA
CCCCATCCGCATCGCCATGTGCCAGAACCTCGGCTACAACGTGACCAAGATGCCCAACTTAGTGGGACAC
GAGCTGCAGACAGACGCCGAGCTGCAGCTGACAACTTTCACGCCGCTCATCCAGTACGGCTGCTCCAGCC
AGCTGCAGTTCTTCCTTTGTTCGGTTTATGTGCCAATGTGCACAGAGAAGATCAACATCCCCATCGGCCC
GTGCGGTGGCATGTGCCTTTCAGTCAAGAGACGCTGTGAACCAGTCCTGAGAGAATTTGGGTTTGCCTGG
CCCGACACCCTGAACTGCAGCAAGTTCCCGCCCCAGAACGACCACAACCACATGTGCATGGAAGGACCAG
GTGATGAAGAGGTTCCCTTGCCCCACAAGACTCCCATCCAGCCCGGGGAAGAGTGCCACTCCGTGGGAAG
CAATTCTGATCAGTACATCTGGGTGAAGAGGAGCCTGAACTGTGTTCTCAAGTGCTACCAGCCGTCCTTC
AGTGCCGACGAGCGCACGTTCGCCACCTTCTGGATAGGCCTGTGGTCGGTGCTGTGCTTCATCTCCACGT
CCACCACAGTGGCCACCTTCCTCATCGACATGGAACGCTTCCGCTATCCTGAGCGCCCCATCATCTTCCT
GTCAGCCTGCTACCTGTGCGTGTCGCTGGGCTTCCTGGTGCGTCTGGTCGTGGGCCATGCCAGCGTGGCC
TGCAGCCGCGAGCACAACCACATCCACTACGAGACCACGGGCCCTGCACTGTGCACCATCGTCTTCCTCC
TGGTCTACTTCTTCGGCATGGCCAGCTCCATCTGGTGGGTCATCCTGTCGCTCACCTGGTTCCTGGCCGC
CGGCATGAAGTGGGGCAACGAGGCCATCGCGGGCTACGCGCAGTACTTCCACCTGGCTGCGTGGCTCATC
CCCAGCGTCAAGTCCATCACGGCACTGGCGCTGAGCTCCGTGGACGGGGACCCAGTGGCCGGCATCTGCT
ACGTGGGCAACCAGAACCTGAACTCGCTGCGCGGCTTCGTGCTGGGCCCGCTGGTGCTCTACCTGCTGGT
GGGCACGCTCTTCCTGCTGGCGGGCTTCGTGTCGCTCTTCCGCATCCGCAGCGTCATCAAGCAGGGCGGC
ACCAAGACGGACAAGCTGGAGAAGCTCATGATCCGCATCGGCATCTTCACGCTGCTCTATACGGTCCCCG
CCAGCATTGTGGTGGCCTGCTACCTGTACGAGCAGCACTACCGCGAGAGCTGGGAGGCGGCGCTCACCTG
CGCCTGCCCGGGCCACGACACCGGCCAGCCGCGCGCCAAGCCCGAGTACTGGGTGCTCATGCTCAAGTAC
TTCATGTGCCTGGTGGTGGGCATCACGTCGGGCGTCTGGATCTGGTCGGGCAAGACGGTGGAGTCGTGGC
GGCGTTTCACCAGCCGCTGCTGCTGCCGCCCGCGGCGCGGCCACAAGAGCGGGGGCGCCATGGCCGCAGG
GGACTACCCCGAGGCGAGCGCCGCGCTCACAGGCAGGACCGGGCCGCCGGGCCCCGCCGCCACCTACCAC
AAGCAGGTGTCCCTGTCGCACGTGTAAGAATTCGGTGGTGGTGGTTCAATGGTGAGCAAGGGCGAGGAGC
TGTTCACCGGGGTGGTGCCCATCCTGGTCGAGCTGGACGGCGACGTAAACGGCCACAAGTTCAGCGTGTC
CGGCGAGGGCGAGGGCGATGCCACCTACGGCAAGCTGACCCTGAAGTTCATCTGCACCACCGGCAAGCTG
CCCGTGCCCTGGCCCACCCTCGTGACCACCTTCGGCTACGGCCTGCAGTGCTTCGCCCGCTACCCCGACC
ACATGAAGCAGCACGACTTCTTCAAGTCCGCCATGCCCGAAGGCTACGTCCAGGAGCGCACCATCTTCTT
CAAGGACGACGGCAACTACAAGACCCGCGCCGAGGTGAAGTTCGAGGGCGACACCCTGGTGAACCGCATC
AAGCTGAAGGGCATCGACTTCAAGGAGGACGGCAACATCCTGGGGCACAAGCTGGAGTACAACTACAACA
GCCACAACGTCTATATCATGGCCGACAAGCAGAAGAACGGCATCAAGGTGAACTTCAAGATCCGCCACAA
CATCGAGGACGGCAGCGTGCAGCTCGCCGACCACTACCAGCAGAACACCCCCATCGGCGACGGCCCCGTG
CTGCTGCCCGACAACCACTACCTGAGCCACCAGTCCGCCCTGAGCAAAGACCCCAACGAGAAGCGCGATC
ACATGGTCCTGCTGGAGTTCGTGACCGCCGCCGGGATCACTCTCGGCATGGACGAGCTGTACAAGTCTAG
AGGGCCCTTCGAACAAAAACTCATCTCAGAAGAGGATCTGAATATGCATACCGGTCATCATCACCATCAC
CATTGAGTTTAAACCCGCTGATCAGCCTCGACTGTGCCTTCTAGTTGCCAGCCATCTGTTGTTTGCCCCT
CCCCCGTGCCTTCCTTGACCCTGGAAGGTGCCACTCCCACTGTCCTTTCCTAATAAAATGAGGAAATTGC
ATCGCATTGTCTGAGTAGGTGTCATTCTATTCTGGGGGGTGGGGTGGGGCAGGACAGCAAGGGGGAGGAT
TGGGAAGACAATAGCAGGCATGCTGGGGATGCGGTGGGCTCTATGGCTTCTGAGGCGGAAAGAACCAGCT
GGGGCTCTAGGGGGTATCCCC
[124 nt withheld, positions 7512-7635]
C
[91 nt withheld, positions 7637-7727]
A
[49 nt withheld, positions 7729-7777]
CCTTTGACGTTGGAGTCCACGTTCTTTAATAGTGGACTCTTGTTCCAAACTG
